>Addgene plasmid #29251 | pEMS1506 | addgene partial sequence | sequence record 38853 | LacZ-R 5'-GACAGTATCGGCCTCAGGAA-3'
GCTTCTGGTGCCGGAAACCAGGCAAAGCGCCATTCGCCATTCAGGCTGCGCAACTGTTGGGAAGGGCGAT
CGGTGCGGGCCTCTTCGCTATTACGCCAGCTGGCGAAAGGGGGATGTGCTGCAAGGCGATTAAGTTGGGT
AACGCCAGGGTTTTCCCAGTCACGACGTTGTAAAACGACGGGATCCGCCATGGTGGCGGAAGTTCCTATA
CCTTTTGAAGAATAGGAACTTCGGAATAGGAACTTCCTGTGGAGAGAAAGGCAAAGTGGATGTCAGTAAG
ACCAATAGGTGCCTATCAGAAACGCAAGAGTCTTCTCTGTCTCGACAAGCCCAGTTTCTATTGGTCTCCT
TAAACCTGTCTTGTAACCTTGATACTTACGGCGCGCCGGCTAGAGGCGAGACGCGCACCCGAAGGCCCGC
AGAACCCCCAAGGCCGTGCTGCGCGGCGCCCTGGGCGGGCCCTGGTGCCTTTGCGCCCGCGCTCCCGGCT
CTTGGCCCCAGTCCGTTTGCCCCGCGGGTCTGTCGCACCTCCTGGGTCTGCCAGCTCCTGCCGGGGGGTA
CCCTCTTTGAAGGTTCGGGGGCGGATTCTGTCCCCCGGGCCCGGCCCCCCGGCCCGAAGCAGCCAATCCG
TGCGCGGGTCATCGTGCCGCAGCCAATCACAGAGCCTCTGGCAGCTGAAGTTAGGGAAACAACGGCTCTT
GAGGGGTAGCTGAGGGCGCGGGACCGCTCCCCGCCCGGCAGCCGCCCCCAGCCCCACCCGCCGTTGTCCT
AGTCGCGGCCGAGCGCATT
