>Addgene plasmid #29251 | pEMS1506 | addgene partial sequence | sequence record 39228 | pEMS1307-fwd 5'-ccgcacgtctaagaaaccat-3'
AAATAGGCGTATCACGAGGCCCTTTCGTCTTCAAGAATTAATTCCGATCATATTCAATAACCCTTAATGA
ATTCGAGCTCCTAGGCCGGCCATTGTTCAACAGCCGCTTCTGGGAAACTTTGCAGCAATCTAGGCTCTAG
GCTTTAGTCCTGCAAACTCTCTTCCAGGGAACTGGCTGGCCTCCCGGCGCTGCACCCCATCTGACCCTCC
CTGGGGTTCTGCTGTTGCCCCCTCTCCCATGCTGGTACTTTTTCCTGCTTTTAGCCAGGTCTCCCGTTTC
CCTTCACCCTGGTGAACTCCTGCTTGTTTGTCTAAACCCATGTAAGTGGCAGCTACTCTTCCCGACCTCT
TAGCTTGCCAGGTAGGTGGCTGTGTCCCCTCTGTCCCCAGCCCTTCTCCATCCCCTGTCACTTCAGTCTG
TGGGGCCTGTCCCCGCCACCCCAGGCTTGGTCCACCTGCAGGTGGAATGAGAACGGGTGAGCCCACGGTC
TGCAGCAGCGCCTTCTGCACTGTGGACATTCCTTCCACCAGCGTGTGCTACAGGGGCCAGGCCAGCCAAG
GCCAGTCACAGGGCAGGACATCCCCACTTGTGCCTTTTCCGTAAAAGTGTGAAGAGAAAGGAGTGTCTGA
AGGGGTCCAATGAGGAGAGCCAAGGGCTAGATGTGTATGCGTCTGCATGCCCACGCACACTCCAGGCCCT
GCCAGCCCCAGAGGGGTGTGGGTGGGCAGAGAGGCACTGCATATCCTCCAGGGTGCCTGGGCTGCCAAGA
GCAGCCCC
