[The description below was written by a language model from this plasmid's Addgene catalogue record.]
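Description:
pEMS1506 is a plasmid from the Pleiades Promoter Project, a collection of constructs built to test compact, human-derived "MiniPromoters" for selective expression in defined brain regions and cell types. It is based on the large pEMS1313 backbone (about 18.8 kb without insert), is maintained in E. coli as a high-copy plasmid, and is selected with ampicillin. The record gives no feature table, so the origin of replication and any other backbone elements (for example sequences used for genomic targeting or mammalian selection) are not stated here.

The insert is Ple35, a 2,826 bp MiniPromoter assembled from human regulatory sequence of CLDN5 (claudin 5), a tight-junction gene generally known for its expression in endothelial cells, including those of the blood–brain barrier. It was cloned by restriction digestion between FseI and AscI sites, placing it upstream of a reporter cassette carried on the backbone and described as Intron-LacZ-NLS. In this arrangement the MiniPromoter, rather than a coding sequence, is the element under test. It drives transcription of a lacZ reporter preceded by an intron, a feature commonly included to improve transgene expression. The nuclear localisation signal concentrates β-galactosidase in the nucleus, so that expressing cells can be identified individually by histochemical staining.

The stated purpose is to document the expression pattern of this MiniPromoter as reported in the project's 2010 publication. The plasmid therefore serves as a reporter for characterising where Ple35 is active. It is also a source of the Ple35 element for anyone wishing to direct CLDN5-like expression of other payloads.
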