Addgene plasmid #29251: pEMS1506
Purpose: Pleiades (Ple) MiniPromoter expression pattern described in Portales-Casamar et al., PNAS, 2010 (PMID: 20807748).
Depositing lab: Elizabeth Simpson. Depositing organization: University of British Columbia. Publication: A regulatory toolbox of MiniPromoters to drive selective expression in the brain. Portales-Casamar E, Swanson DJ, Liu L, de Leeuw CN, Banks KG, Ho Sui SJ, Fulton DL, Ali J, Amirabbasi M, Arenillas DJ, Babyak N, Black SF, Bonaguro RJ, Brauer E, Candido TR, Castellarin M, Chen J, Chen Y, Cheng JC, Chopra V, Docking TR, Dreolini L, D'Souza CA, Flynn EK, Glenn R, Hatakka K, Hearty TG, Imanian B, Jiang S, Khorasan-zadeh S, Komljenovic I, Laprise S, Liao NY, Lim JS, Lithwick S, Liu F, Liu J, Lu M, McConechy M, McLeod AJ, Milisavljevic M, Mis J, O'Connor K, Palma B, Palmquist DL, Schmouth JF, Swanson MI, Tam B, Ticoll A, Turner JL, Varhol R, Vermeulen J, Watkins RF, Wilson G, Wong BK, Wong SH, Wong TY, Yang GS, Ypsilanti AR, Jones SJ, Holt RA, Goldowitz D, Wasserman WW, Simpson EM. Proc Natl Acad Sci U S A. 2010 Sep 21. 107(38):16589-94. 10.1073/pnas.1009158107 PubMed 20807748.
Backbone
  Vector backbone: pEMS1313
  Backbone size w/o insert (bp): 18843
  Vector type: Pleiades Promoter Project [sic, Pleaides Plieades]
Growth in bacteria
  Bacterial resistance: Ampicillin, 100 μg/mL
  Growth temperature: 37°C
  Growth strain: DH5alpha
  Growth instructions: DH10B
  Copy number: High Copy
Gene/Insert
  Gene/Insert name: Ple35 (alt names: CLDN5; Claudin 5)
  Species: H. sapiens (human)
  Insert size (bp): 2826
  Entrez Gene: CLDN5 (a.k.a. AWAL, BEC1, CPETRL1, TMDVCF, TMVCF)
  Tag / fusion protein: Intron-LacZ-NLS (C terminal on backbone)
  Cloning method: Restriction Enzyme; 5′ cloning site FseI (unknown if destroyed); 3′ cloning site AscI (unknown if destroyed)
  Sequencing primers: 5′ Unknown
Terms and licenses: Academic/Nonprofit Terms; Industry Terms
How to cite: pEMS1506 was a gift from Elizabeth Simpson (Addgene plasmid # 29251 ; http://n2t.net/addgene:29251 ; RRID:Addgene_29251)
